Addgene plasmid #87570: pBW706_pCAG-PV2-lox2272-GFP
Purpose: PV2 for 2-input, 2-output circuit library
Depositing lab: Wilson Wong. Depositing organization: Boston University Main Campus. Publication: Large-scale design of robust genetic circuits with multiple inputs and outputs for mammalian cells. Weinberg BH, Pham NT, Caraballo LD, Lozanoski T, Engel A, Bhatia S, Wong WW. Nat Biotechnol. 2017 Mar 27. doi: 10.1038/nbt.3805. PubMed 28346402.
Backbone
  Vector backbone: pCAGGS
  Vector type: Mammalian Expression, Cre/Lox, Synthetic Biology
Growth in bacteria
  Bacterial resistance: Ampicillin, 100 μg/mL
  Growth temperature: 37°C
  Growth strain: NEB Stable
  Copy number: High Copy
Gene/Insert
  Gene/Insert name: EGFP
  Species: Synthetic
Terms and licenses: Academic/Nonprofit Terms; Industry Terms: Not Available to Industry
How to cite: pBW706_pCAG-PV2-lox2272-GFP was a gift from Wilson Wong (Addgene plasmid # 87570 ; http://n2t.net/addgene:87570 ; RRID:Addgene_87570)
