[The description below was written by a language model from this plasmid's Addgene catalogue record and pLannotate feature annotations shown in this document.]
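Description:
pBW706_pCAG-PV2-lox2272-GFP is a 5.7 kb mammalian expression plasmid built on the pCAGGS backbone and classified as a Cre/lox synthetic-biology vector. It is propagated in E. coli through a high-copy ColE1/pUC-type origin and selected with ampicillin via the β-lactamase gene and its native promoter. The backbone also carries leftover lac promoter/operator and lacI fragments, plus an SV40 origin with an adjacent SV40 poly(A) signal. The SV40 origin can support episomal replication in cells expressing large T antigen.

The payload is driven by the CAG promoter, which combines the CMV immediate-early enhancer, the chicken β-actin promoter and a chimeric β-actin/β-globin intron for strong, broad expression in mammalian cells. Downstream lies a single annotated lox2272 site, followed closely by a mammalian codon-optimized EGFP coding sequence and the rabbit β-globin polyadenylation signal. The short "HBB fragment" annotated between EGFP and the poly(A) signal is most likely β-globin sequence that forms part of the pCAGGS 3′ region, not a separately expressed product. lox2272 is a heterospecific Cre target that recombines with other lox2272 sites but not with loxP or loxN. Only one such site is annotated here, so no complete floxed or inverted cassette is evident from the feature table.

The stated purpose is "PV2" for a 2-input, 2-output circuit library, part of a set of recombinase-based genetic logic circuits for mammalian cells. The record does not define PV2. The layout may suggest a part vector supplying a promoter, recombination site and GFP output for building larger circuits, but that is an inference.
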