Features (pLannotate 1.2.2; 18 found; start..end, strand, type, name):
      1..861     -  CDS            AmpR: β-lactamase; bla; confers resistance to ampicillin, carbenicillin, and related antibiotics
    862..966     -  promoter       AmpR promoter: bla
    997..1376    +  enhancer       CMV enhancer: human cytomegalovirus immediate early enhancer
   1378..1653    +  promoter       chicken β-actin promoter: No description available
   1654..2669    +  intron         chimeric intron: chimera between introns from chicken β-actin and rabbit β-globin
   2795..2828    +  protein_bind   lox2272: Cre-mediated recombination occurs in the 8-bp core sequence (GGATACTT). lox2272 sites are compatible with each other, but incompatible with loxP or loxN sites (Lee and Saito, 1988). Cre recombinase
   2844..3563    +  CDS            EGFP: the original enhanced GFP (Yang et al., 1996) mammalian codon-optimized
   3591..3743    +  CDS            HBB (fragment): HBB_ORNAN - Experimental evidence at protein level: Swiss-Prot protein existence level 1. Involved in oxygen transport from the lung to the various peripheral tissues. From Ornithorhynchus anatinus (Duckbill platypus).
   3814..3869    +  polyA_signal   β-globin poly(A) signal: rabbit β-globin polyadenylation signal (Gil and Proudfoot, 1987)
   4254..4270    -  protein_bind   lac operator: The lac repressor binds to the lac operator to inhibit transcription in E. coli. This inhibition can be relieved by adding lactose or isopropyl-β-D-thiogalactopyranoside (IPTG). lac repressor encoded by lacI
   4278..4308    -  promoter       lac promoter: promoter for the E. coli lac operon
   4323..4344    -  protein_bind   CAP binding site: CAP binding activates transcription in the presence of cAMP. E. coli catabolite activator protein
   4357..4396    -  CDS            lacI (fragment): lac repressor; lacI; The lac repressor binds to the lac operator to inhibit transcription in E. coli. This inhibition can be relieved by adding lactose or isopropyl-β-D-thiogalactopyranoside (IPTG).
   4403..4425    +  promoter       SV40 promoter (fragment): SV40 enhancer and early promoter
   4429..4563    +  rep_origin     SV40 ori: SV40 origin of replication
   4583..4717    +  polyA_signal   SV40 poly(A) signal: SV40 polyadenylation signal
   4719..4773    -  CDS            lacI (fragment): lac repressor; lacI; The lac repressor binds to the lac operator to inhibit transcription in E. coli. This inhibition can be relieved by adding lactose or isopropyl-β-D-thiogalactopyranoside (IPTG).
   4956..5544    -  rep_origin     ori: high-copy-number ColE1/pMB1/pBR322/pUC origin of replication
>Addgene plasmid #87570 | pBW706_pCAG-PV2-lox2272-GFP | depositor full sequence | sequence record 173403 | pBW706_pCAG-PV2-lox2272-GFP sequence 5714 bps
TTACCAATGCTTAATCAGTGAGGCACCTATCTCAGCGATCTGTCTATTTCGTTCATCCATAGTTGCCTGA
CTCCCCGTCGTGTAGATAACTACGATACGGGAGGGCTTACCATCTGGCCCCAGTGCTGCAATGATACCGC
GAGACCCACGCTCACCGGCTCCAGATTTATCAGCAATAAACCAGCCAGCCGGAAGGGCCGAGCGCAGAAG
TGGTCCTGCAACTTTATCCGCCTCCATCCAGTCTATTAATTGTTGCCGGGAAGCTAGAGTAAGTAGTTCG
CCAGTTAATAGTTTGCGCAACGTTGTTGCCATTGCTACAGGCATCGTGGTGTCACGCTCGTCGTTTGGTA
TGGCTTCATTCAGCTCCGGTTCCCAACGATCAAGGCGAGTTACATGATCCCCCATGTTGTGCAAAAAAGC
GGTTAGCTCCTTCGGTCCTCCGATCGTTGTCAGAAGTAAGTTGGCCGCAGTGTTATCACTCATGGTTATG
GCAGCACTGCATAATTCTCTTACTGTCATGCCATCCGTAAGATGCTTTTCTGTGACTGGTGAGTACTCAA
CCAAGTCATTCTGAGAATAGTGTATGCGGCGACCGAGTTGCTCTTGCCCGGCGTCAATACGGGATAATAC
CGCGCCACATAGCAGAACTTTAAAAGTGCTCATCATTGGAAAACGTTCTTCGGGGCGAAAACTCTCAAGG
ATCTTACCGCTGTTGAGATCCAGTTCGATGTAACCCACTCGTGCACCCAACTGATCTTCAGCATCTTTTA
CTTTCACCAGCGTTTCTGGGTGAGCAAAAACAGGAAGGCAAAATGCCGCAAAAAAGGGAATAAGGGCGAC
ACGGAAATGTTGAATACTCATACTCTTCCTTTTTCAATATTATTGAAGCATTTATCAGGGTTATTGTCTC
ATGAGCGGATACATATTTGAATGTATTTAGAAAAATAAACAAATAGGGGTTCCGCGCACATTTCCCCGAA
AAGTGCCACCTGGGTCGACATTGATTATTGACTAGTTATTAATAGTAATCAATTACGGGGTCATTAGTTC
ATAGCCCATATATGGAGTTCCGCGTTACATAACTTACGGTAAATGGCCCGCCTGGCTGACCGCCCAACGA
CCCCCGCCCATTGACGTCAATAATGACGTATGTTCCCATAGTAACGCCAATAGGGACTTTCCATTGACGT
CAATGGGTGGAGTATTTACGGTAAACTGCCCACTTGGCAGTACATCAAGTGTATCATATGCCAAGTACGC
CCCCTATTGACGTCAATGACGGTAAATGGCCCGCCTGGCATTATGCCCAGTACATGACCTTATGGGACTT
TCCTACTTGGCAGTACATCTACGTATTAGTCATCGCTATTACCATGGTCGAGGTGAGCCCCACGTTCTGC
TTCACTCTCCCCATCTCCCCCCCCTCCCCACCCCCAATTTTGTATTTATTTATTTTTTAATTATTTTGTG
CAGCGATGGGGGCGGGGGGGGGGGGGGCGCGCGCCAGGCGGGGCGGGGCGGGGCGAGGGGCGGGGCGGGG
CGAGGCGGAAAGGTGCGGCGGCAGCCAATCAGAGCGGCGCGCTCCGAAAGTTTCCTTTTATGGCGAGGCG
GCGGCGGCGGCGGCCCTATAAAAAGCGAAGCGCGCGGCGGGCGGGAGTCGCTGCGTTGCCTTCGCCCCGT
GCCCCGCTCCGCGCCGCCTCGCGCCGCCCGCCCCGGCTCTGACTGACCGCGTTACTCCCACAGGTGAGCG
GGCGGGACGGCCCTTCTCCTCCGGGCTGTAATTAGCGCTTGGTTTAATGACGGCTCGTTTCTTTTCTGTG
GCTGCGTGAAAGCCTTAAAGGGCTCCGGGAGGGCCCTTTGTGCGGGGGGGAGCGGCTCGGGGGGTGCGTG
CGTGTGTGTGTGCGTGGGGAGCGCCGCGTGCGGCTCCGCGCTGCCCGGCGGCTGTGAGCGCTGCGGGCGC
GGCGCGGGGCTTTGTGCGCTCCGCAGTGTGCGCGAGGGGAGCGCGGCCGGGGGCGGTGCCCCGCGGTGCG
GGGGGGGCTGCGAGGGGAACAAAGGCTGCGTGCGGGGTGTGTGCGTGGGGGGGTGAGCAGGGGGTGTGGG
CGCGGCGGTCGGGCTGTAACCCCCCCCTGCACCCCCCTCCCCGAGTTGCTGAGCACGGCCCGGCTTCGGG
TGCGGGGCTCCGTACGGGGCGTGGCGCGGGGCTCGCCGTGCCGGGCGGGGGGTGGCGGCAGGTGGGGGTG
CCGGGCGGGGCGGGGCCGCCTCGGGCCGGGGAGGGCTCGGGGGAGGGGCGCGGCGGCCCCCGGAGCGCCG
GCGGCTGTCGAGGCGCGGCGAGCCGCAGCCATTGCCTTTTATGGTAATCGTGCGAGAGGGCGCAGGGACT
TCCTTTGTCCCAAATCTGTGCGGAGCCGAAATCTGGGAGGCGCCGCCGCACCCCCTCTAGCGGGCGCGGG
GCGAAGCGGTGCGGCGCCGGCAGGAAGGAAATGGGCGGGGAGGGCCTTCGTGCGTCGCCGCGCCGCCGTC
CCCTTCTCCCTCTCCAGCCTCGGGGCTGTCCGCGGGGGGACGGCTGCCTTCGGGGGGGACGGGGCAGGGC
GGGGTTCGGCTTCTGGCGTGTGACCGGCGGCTCTAGAGCCTCTGCTAACCATGTTCATGCCTTCTTCTTT
TTCCTACAGCTCCTGGGCAACGTGCTGGTTATTGTGCTGTCTCATCATTTTGGCAAAGAATTGATTAATT
CGAGCGAAGGCGCGCCGCTGGGAGTTCGTAGACGGAAACAAACGCAGAATCCAAGCGCACGCGTATAACT
TCGTATAGGATACTTTATACGAAGTTATACCGGTGCCGCCACCATGGTGAGCAAGGGCGAGGAGCTGTTC
ACCGGGGTGGTGCCCATCCTGGTCGAGCTGGACGGCGACGTAAACGGCCACAAGTTCAGCGTGTCCGGCG
AGGGCGAGGGCGATGCCACCTACGGCAAGCTGACCCTGAAGTTCATCTGCACCACCGGCAAGCTGCCCGT
GCCCTGGCCCACCCTCGTGACCACCCTGACCTACGGCGTGCAGTGCTTCAGCCGCTACCCCGACCACATG
AAGCAGCACGACTTCTTCAAGTCCGCCATGCCCGAAGGCTACGTCCAGGAGCGCACCATCTTCTTCAAGG
ACGACGGCAACTACAAGACCCGCGCCGAGGTGAAGTTCGAGGGCGACACCCTGGTGAACCGCATCGAGCT
GAAGGGCATCGACTTCAAGGAGGACGGCAACATCCTGGGGCACAAGCTGGAGTACAACTACAACAGCCAC
AACGTCTATATCATGGCCGACAAGCAGAAGAACGGCATCAAGGTGAACTTCAAGATCCGCCACAACATCG
AGGACGGCAGCGTGCAGCTCGCCGACCACTACCAGCAGAACACCCCCATCGGCGACGGCCCCGTGCTGCT
GCCCGACAACCACTACCTGAGCACCCAGTCCGCCCTGAGCAAAGACCCCAACGAGAAGCGCGATCACATG
GTCCTGCTGGAGTTCGTGACCGCCGCCGGGATCACTCTCGGCATGGACGAGCTGTACAAGTAAGAATTCG
GTACCGCACTGAAGGTCCTCAATCGCACTGGAAACATCAAGGTCGGCGGCCGCCCAGGATACATAGATTA
CCACAACTCCGAGCCCTTCCACCGCTAGCGCACTCCTCAGGTGCAGGCTGCCTATCAGAAGGTGGTGGCT
GGTGTGGCCAATGCCCTGGCTCACAAATACCACTGAGATCTTTTTCCCTCTGCCAAAAATTATGGGGACA
TCATGAAGCCCCTTGAGCATCTGACTTCTGGCTAATAAAGGAAATTTATTTTCATTGCAATAGTGTGTTG
GAATTTTTTGTGTCTCTCACTCGGAAGGACATATGGGAGGGCAAATCATTTAAAACATCAGAATGAGTAT
TTGGTTTAGAGTTTGGCAACATATGCCCATATGCTGGCTGCCATGAACAAAGGTTGGCTATAAAGAGGTC
ATCAGTATATGAAACAGCCCCCTGCTGTCCATTCCTTATTCCATAGAAAAGCCTTGACTTGAGGTTAGAT
TTTTTTTATATTTTGTTTTGTGTTATTTTTTTCTTTAACATCCCTAAAATTTTCCTTACATGTTTTACTA
GCCAGATTTTTCCTCCTCTCCTGACTACTCCCAGTCATAGCTGTCCCTCTTCTCTTATGGAGATCCCTCG
ACCTGCAGCCCAAGCTTGGCGTAATCATGGTCATAGCTGTTTCCTGTGTGAAATTGTTATCCGCTCACAA
TTCCACACAACATACGAGCCGGAAGCATAAAGTGTAAAGCCTGGGGTGCCTAATGAGTGAGCTAACTCAC
ATTAATTGCGTTGCGCTCACTGCCCGCTTTCCAGTCGGGAAACCTGTCGTGCCAGCGGATCCGCATCTCA
ATTAGTCAGCAACCATAGTCCCGCCCCTAACTCCGCCCAGTTCCGCCCATTCTCCGCCCCATGGCTGACT
AATTTTTTTTATTTATGCAGAGGCCGAGGCCGCCTCGGCCTCTGAGCTATTCCAGAAGTAGTGAGGAGGC
TTTTTTGGAGGCCTAGGCTTTTGCAAAAAGCTAACTTGTTTATTGCAGCTTATAATGGTTACAAATAAAG
CAATAGCATCACAAATTTCACAAATAAAGCATTTTTTTCACTGCATTCTAGTTGTGGTTTGTCCAAACTC
ATCAATGTATCTTATCATGTCTGGATCCGCTGCATTAATGAATCGGCCAACGCGCGGGGAGAGGCGGTTT
GCGTATTGGGCGCTCTTCCGCTTCCTCGCTCACTGACTCGCTGCGCTCGGTCGTTCGGCTGCGGCGAGCG
GTATCAGCTCACTCAAAGGCGGTAATACGGTTATCCACAGAATCAGGGGATAACGCAGGAAAGAACATGT
GAGCAAAAGGCCAGCAAAAGGCCAGGAACCGTAAAAAGGCCGCGTTGCTGGCGTTTTTCCATAGGCTCCG
CCCCCCTGACGAGCATCACAAAAATCGACGCTCAAGTCAGAGGTGGCGAAACCCGACAGGACTATAAAGA
TACCAGGCGTTTCCCCCTGGAAGCTCCCTCGTGCGCTCTCCTGTTCCGACCCTGCCGCTTACCGGATACC
TGTCCGCCTTTCTCCCTTCGGGAAGCGTGGCGCTTTCTCATAGCTCACGCTGTAGGTATCTCAGTTCGGT
GTAGGTCGTTCGCTCCAAGCTGGGCTGTGTGCACGAACCCCCCGTTCAGCCCGACCGCTGCGCCTTATCC
GGTAACTATCGTCTTGAGTCCAACCCGGTAAGACACGACTTATCGCCACTGGCAGCAGCCACTGGTAACA
GGATTAGCAGAGCGAGGTATGTAGGCGGTGCTACAGAGTTCTTGAAGTGGTGGCCTAACTACGGCTACAC
TAGAAGAACAGTATTTGGTATCTGCGCTCTGCTGAAGCCAGTTACCTTCGGAAAAAGAGTTGGTAGCTCT
TGATCCGGCAAACAAACCACCGCTGGTAGCGGTGGTTTTTTTGTTTGCAAGCAGCAGATTACGCGCAGAA
AAAAAGGATCTCAAGAAGATCCTTTGATCTTTTCTACGGGGTCTGACGCTCAGTGGAACGAAAACTCACG
TTAAGGGATTTTGGTCATGAGATTATCAAAAAGGATCTTCACCTAGATCCTTTTAAATTAAAAATGAAGT
TTTAAATCAATCTAAAGTATATATGAGTAAACTTGGTCTGACAG
