>Addgene plasmid #87570 | pBW706_pCAG-PV2-lox2272-GFP | addgene partial sequence | sequence record 176801 | Addgene Partial NGS Result
TGCACCCCCCTCCCCGAGTTGCTGAGCACGGCCCGGCTTCGGGTGCGGGGCTCCGTACGGGGCGTGGCGC
GGGGCTCGCCGTGCCGGGCGGGGGGTGGCGGCAGGTGGGGGTGCCGGGCGGGGCGGGGCCGCCTCGGGCC
GGGGAGGGCTCGGGGGAGGGGCGCGGCGGCCCCCGGAGCGCCGGCGGCTGTCGAGGCGCGGCGAGCCGCA
GCCATTGCCTTTTATGGTAATCGTGCGAGAGGGCGCAGGGACTTCCTTTGTCCCAAATCTGTGCGGAGCC
GAAATCTGGGAGGCGCCGCCGCACCCCCTCTAGCGGGCGCGGGGCGAAGCGGTGCGGCGCCGGCAGGAAG
GAAATGGGCGGGGAGGGCCTTCGTGCGTCGCCGCGCCGCCGTCCCCTTCTCCCTCTCCAGCCTCGGGGCT
GTCCGCGGGGGGACGGCTGCCTTCGGGGGGGACGGGGCAGGGCGGGGTTCGGCTTCTGGCGTGTGACCGG
CGGCTCTAGAGCCTCTGCTAACCATGTTCATGCCTTCTTCTTTTTCCTACAGCTCCTGGGCAACGTGCTG
GTTATTGTGCTGTCTCATCATTTTGGCAAAGAATTGATTAATTCGAGCGAAGGCGCGCCGCTGGGAGTTC
GTAGACGGAAACAAACGCAGAATCCAAGCGCACGCGTATAACTTCGTATAGGATACTTTATACGAAGTTA
TACCGGTGCCGCCACCATGGTGAGCAAGGGCGAGGAGCTGTTCACCGGGGTGGTGCCCATCCTGGTCGAG
CTGGACGGCGACGTAAACGGCCACAAGTTCAGCGTGTCCGGCGAGGGCGAGGGCGATGCCACCTACGGCA
AGCTGACCCTGAAGTTCATCTGCACCACCGGCAAGCTGCCCGTGCCCTGGCCCACCCTCGTGACCACCCT
GACCTACGGCGTGCAGTGCTTCAGCCGCTACCCCGACCACATGAAGCAGCACGACTTCTTCAAGTCCGCC
ATGCCCGAAGGCTACGTCCAGGAGCGCACCATCTTCTTCAAGGACGACGGCAACTACAAGACCCGCGCCG
AGGTGAAGTTCGAGGGCGACACCCTGGTGAACCGCATCGAGCTGAAGGGCATCGACTTCAAGGAGGACGG
CAACATCCTGGGGCACAAGCTGGAGTACAACTACAACAGCCACAACGTCTATATCATGGCCGACAAGCAG
AAGAACGGCATCAAGGTGAACTTCAAGATCCGCCACAACATCGAGGACGGCAGCGTGCAGCTCGCCGACC
ACTACCAGCAGAACACCCCCATCGGCGACGGCCCCGTGCTGCTGCCCGACAACCACTACCTGAGCACCCA
GTCCGCCCTGAGCAAAGACCCCAACGAGAAGCGCGATCACATGGTCCTGCTGGAGTTCGTGACCGCCGCC
GGGATCACTCTCGGCATGGACGAGCTGTACAAGTAAGAATTCGGTACCGCACTGAAGGTCCTCAATCGCA
CTGGAAACATCAAGGTCGGCGGCCGCCCAGGATACATAGATTACCACAACTCCGAGCCCTTCCACCGCTA
GCGCACTCCTCAGGTGCAGGCTGCCTATCAGAAGGTGGTGGCTGGTGTGGCCAATGCCCTGGCTCACAAA
TACCACTGAGATCTTTTTCCCTCTGCCAAAAATTATGGGGACATCATGAAGCCCCTTGAGCATCTGACTT
CTGGCTAATAAAGGAAATTTATTTTCATTGCAATAGTGTGTTGGAATTTTTTGTGTCTCTCACTCGGAAG
GACATATGGGAGGGCAAATCATTTAAAACATCAGAATGAGTATTTGGTTTAGAGTTTGGCAACATATGCC
CATATGCTGGCTGCCATGAACAAAGGTTGGCTATAAAGAGGTCATCAGTATATGAAACAGCCCCCTGCTG
TCCATTCCTTATTCCATAGAAAAGCCTTGACTTGAGGTTAGATTTTTTTTATATTTTGTTTTGTGTTATT
TTTTTCTTTAACATCCCTAAAATTTTCCTTACATGTTTTACTAGCCAGATTTTTCCTCCTCTCCTGACTA
CTCCCAGTCATAGCTGTCCCTCTTCTCTTATGGAGATCCCTCGACCTGCAGCCCAAGCTTGGCGTAATCA
TGGTCATAGCTGTTTCCTGTGTGAAATTGTTATCCGCTCACAATTCCACACAACATACGAGCCGGAAGCA
TAAAGTGTAAAGCCTGGGGTGCCTAATGAGTGAGCTAACTCACATTAATTGCGTTGCGCTCACTGCCCGC
TTTCCAGTCGGGAAACCTGTCGTGCCAGCGGATCCGCATCTCAATTAGTCAGCAACCATAGTCCCGCCCC
TAACTCCGCCCAGTTCCGCCCATTCTCCGCCCCATGGCTGACTAATTTTTTTTATTTATGCAGAGGCCGA
GGCCGCCTCGGCCTCTGAGCTATTCCAGAAGTAGTGAGGAGGCTTTTTTGGAGGCCTAGGCTTTTGCAAA
AAGCTAACTTGTTTATTGCAGCTTATAATGGTTACAAATAAAGCAATAGCATCACAAATTTCACAAATAA
AGCATTTTTTTCACTGCATTCTAGTTGTGGTTTGTCCAAACTCATCAATGTATCTTATCATGTCTGGATC
CGCTGCATTAATGAATCGGCCAACGCGCGGGGAGAGGCGGTTTGCGTATTGGGCGCTCTTCCGCTTCCTC
GCTCACTGACTCGCTGCGCTCGGTCGTTCGGCTGCGGCGAGCGGTATCAGCTCACTCAAAGGCGGTAATA
CGGTTATCCACAGAATCAGGGGATAACGCAGGAAAGAACATGTGAGCAAAAGGCCAGCAAAAGGCCAGGA
ACCGTAAAAAGGCCGCGTTGCTGGCGTTTTTCCATAGGCTCCGCCCCCCTGACGAGCATCACAAAAATCG
ACGCTCAAGTCAGAGGTGGCGAAACCCGACAGGACTATAAAGATACCAGGCGTTTCCCCCTGGAAGCTCC
CTCGTGCGCTCTCCTGTTCCGACCCTGCCGCTTACCGGATACCTGTCCGCCTTTCTCCCTTCGGGAAGCG
TGGCGCTTTCTCATAGCTCACGCTGTAGGTATCTCAGTTCGGTGTAGGTCGTTCGCTCCAAGCTGGGCTG
TGTGCACGAACCCCCCGTTCAGCCCGACCGCTGCGCCTTATCCGGTAACTATCGTCTTGAGTCCAACCCG
GTAAGACACGACTTATCGCCACTGGCAGCAGCCACTGGTAACAGGATTAGCAGAGCGAGGTATGTAGGCG
GTGCTACAGAGTTCTTGAAGTGGTGGCCTAACTACGGCTACACTAGAAGAACAGTATTTGGTATCTGCGC
TCTGCTGAAGCCAGTTACCTTCGGAAAAAGAGTTGGTAGCTCTTGATCCGGCAAACAAACCACCGCTGGT
AGCGGTGGTTTTTTTGTTTGCAAGCAGCAGATTACGCGCAGAAAAAAAGGATCTCAAGAAGATCCTTTGA
TCTTTTCTACGGGGTCTGACGCTCAGTGGAACGAAAACTCACGTTAAGGGATTTTGGTCATGAGATTATC
AAAAAGGATCTTCACCTAGATCCTTTTAAATTAAAAATGAAGTTTTAAATCAATCTAAAGTATATATGAG
TAAACTTGGTCTGACAGTTACCAATGCTTAATCAGTGAGGCACCTATCTCAGCGATCTGTCTATTTCGTT
CATCCATAGTTGCCTGACTCCCCGTCGTGTAGATAACTACGATACGGGAGGGCTTACCATCTGGCCCCAG
TGCTGCAATGATACCGCGAGACCCACGCTCACCGGCTCCAGATTTATCAGCAATAAACCAGCCAGCCGGA
AGGGCCGAGCGCAGAAGTGGTCCTGCAACTTTATCCGCCTCCATCCAGTCTATTAATTGTTGCCGGGAAG
CTAGAGTAAGTAGTTCGCCAGTTAATAGTTTGCGCAACGTTGTTGCCATTGCTACAGGCATCGTGGTGTC
ACGCTCGTCGTTTGGTATGGCTTCATTCAGCTCCGGTTCCCAACGATCAAGGCGAGTTACATGATCCCCC
ATGTTGTGCAAAAAAGCGGTTAGCTCCTTCGGTCCTCCGATCGTTGTCAGAAGTAAGTTGGCCGCAGTGT
TATCACTCATGGTTATGGCAGCACTGCATAATTCTCTTACTGTCATGCCATCCGTAAGATGCTTTTCTGT
GACTGGTGAGTACTCAACCAAGTCATTCTGAGAATAGTGTATGCGGCGACCGAGTTGCTCTTGCCCGGCG
TCAATACGGGATAATACCGCGCCACATAGCAGAACTTTAAAAGTGCTCATCATTGGAAAACGTTCTTCGG
GGCGAAAACTCTCAAGGATCTTACCGCTGTTGAGATCCAGTTCGATGTAACCCACTCGTGCACCCAACTG
ATCTTCAGCATCTTTTACTTTCACCAGCGTTTCTGGGTGAGCAAAAACAGGAAGGCAAAATGCCGCAAAA
AAGGGAATAAGGGCGACACGGAAATGTTGAATACTCATACTCTTCCTTTTTCAATATTATTGAAGCATTT
ATCAGGGTTATTGTCTCATGAGCGGATACATATTTGAATGTATTTAGAAAAATAAACAAATAGGGGTTCC
GCGCACATTTCCCCGAAAAGTGCCACCTGGGTCGACATTGATTATTGACTAGTTATTAATAGTAATCAAT
TACGGGGTCATTAGTTCATAGCCCATATATGGAGTTCCGCGTTACATAACTTACGGTAAATGGCCCGCCT
GGCTGACCGCCCAACGACCCCCGCCCATTGACGTCAATAATGACGTATGTTCCCATAGTAACGCCAATAG
GGACTTTCCATTGACGTCAATGGGTGGAGTATTTACGGTAAACTGCCCACTTGGCAGTACATCAAGTGTA
TCATATGCCAAGTACGCCCCCTATTGACGTCAATGACGGTAAATGGCCCGCCTGGCATTATGCCCAGTAC
ATGACCTTATGGGACTTTCCTACTTGGCAGTACATCTACGTATTAGTCATCGCTATTACCATGGTCGAGG
TGAGCCCCACGTTCTGCTTCACTCTCCCCATCTCCCCCCCCTCCCCACCCCCAATTTTGTATTTATTTAT
TTTTTAATTATTTTGTGCAGCGATGGGGGCGGGGGGGGGGGGGG
